Addgene plasmid #119200: pAMP-CY1_NF1 T1 (+minintr, KDR)
Purpose: transfer vector
Depositing lab: Helen Morrison. Depositing organization: Leibniz Institute on Aging - Fritz Lipmann Institute (FLI). Publication: Construction of cloning-friendly minigenes for mammalian expression of full-length human NF1 isoforms. Cui Y, Morrison H. Hum Mutat. 2018 Nov 8. doi: 10.1002/humu.23681. PubMed 30408279.
Backbone
  Vector backbone: pAMP-CY1
  Backbone manufacturer: Modified from pGEX-4T-1
  Backbone size w/o insert (bp): 2203
  Total vector size (bp): 10725
  Vector type: Transfer vector
Growth in bacteria
  Bacterial resistance: Ampicillin, 100 μg/mL
  Growth temperature: 37°C
  Growth strain: NEB Stable
  Growth instructions: DH5a can also be used. Terrific Broth medium can be used to improve plasmid yield, but is not required.
  Copy number: Low Copy
Gene/Insert
  Gene/Insert name: NF1 type 1 mini-gene (alt name: neurofibromin type 1)
  Species: H. sapiens (human)
  Insert size (bp): 8600
  GenBank ID: NM_000267.3, NP_000258.1 Entrez Gene ID: 4763
  Entrez Gene: NF1 (a.k.a. NFNS, VRNF, WSS)
  Cloning method: Restriction Enzyme; 5′ cloning site MluI (not destroyed); 3′ cloning site NotI (not destroyed)
  Sequencing primers: 5′ pMB1ori-seqF: agggggaaacgcctggtatc; hsNF1-seqR1: taactgctaactgcgcaacc; 3′ hsNF1-seqF13: cagtgttgtgtttcccaaagtc; pGEX-seqR: cctgacgggcttgtctgctc
Terms and licenses: Academic/Nonprofit Terms; Industry Terms: Not Available to Industry
Depositor comments: See the attached comments. For proper annotations, see the attached gbk file; the sequence completely matches Addgene NGS results. Plasmid designed and cloned by Yan Cui, PhD
How to cite: pAMP-CY1_NF1 T1 (+minintr, KDR) was a gift from Helen Morrison (Addgene plasmid # 119200 ; http://n2t.net/addgene:119200 ; RRID:Addgene_119200)
