[The description below was written by a language model from this plasmid's Addgene catalogue record and pLannotate feature annotations shown in this document.]
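Description:
pAMP-CY1_NF1 T1 (+minintr, KDR) is a bacterial transfer (shuttle) vector that holds a full-length human NF1 type 1 (neurofibromin isoform 1) mini-gene for subcloning into other vectors. The backbone, pAMP-CY1, is a minimal plasmid of about 2.2 kb derived from pGEX-4T-1. It keeps little beyond a pMB1/ColE1-type origin of replication, the bla (AmpR) gene with its own promoter for ampicillin selection, and short remnants of the rop and bom regions. The record lists it as low copy. The feature table annotates no mammalian or bacterial promoter upstream of the insert, and no tags or reporters. This fits its stated role as a carrier of the cassette rather than an expression plasmid.

The insert of roughly 8.6 kb makes up most of the 10.7 kb construct and is flanked by MluI and NotI sites, both preserved, so the mini-gene can be excised as a single fragment. The automated annotation splits the neurofibromin coding sequence into two blocks separated by an unannotated gap of about 120 bp. That gap probably corresponds to the mini-intron indicated by "+minintr" in the name. The second block is labelled as the rat homologue, which most likely reflects database matching to a closely conserved protein, since the catalogue entry gives the insert as human. The record does not explain the "KDR" designation and defers to the depositor's own annotated file. According to the associated publication title, the construct belongs to a set of cloning-friendly minigenes built for mammalian expression of full-length human NF1 isoforms. Neurofibromin is a Ras GTPase-activating protein.
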