Features (pLannotate 1.2.2; 7 found; start..end, strand, type, name):
    637..5409    +  CDS            NF1 (fragment): NF1_HUMAN - Experimental evidence at protein level: Swiss-Prot protein existence level 1. Stimulates the GTPase activity of Ras. NF1 shows greater affinity for Ras GAP, but lower specific activity. May be a regulator of Ras activity. From Homo sapiens (Human).
   5529..9233    +  CDS            Nf1 (fragment): NF1_RAT - Experimental evidence at protein level: Swiss-Prot protein existence level 1. Stimulates the GTPase activity of Ras. NF1 shows greater affinity for Ras GAP, but lower specific activity. May be a regulator of Ras activity (By similarity). From Rattus norvegicus (Rat).
   9263..9302    +  CDS            rop (fragment): Rop protein, which maintains plasmids at low copy number; rop
   9404..9444    +  misc_feature   bom (fragment): basis of mobility region from pBR322
   9549..9653    +  promoter       AmpR promoter: bla
   9654..10514   +  CDS            AmpR: β-lactamase; bla; confers resistance to ampicillin, carbenicillin, and related antibiotics
  10685..548     +  rep_origin     ori (across the origin): high-copy-number ColE1/pMB1/pBR322/pUC origin of replication
>Addgene plasmid #119200 | pAMP-CY1_NF1 T1 (+minintr, KDR) | addgene full sequence | sequence record 229904 | Addgene NGS Result
CAAAAAAACCACCGCTACCAGCGGTGGTTTGTTTGCCGGATCAAGAGCTACCAACTCTTTTTCCGAAGGT
AACTGGCTTCAGCAGAGCGCAGATACCAAATACTGTCCTTCTAGTGTAGCCGTAGTTAGGCCACCACTTC
AAGAACTCTGTAGCACCGCCTACATACCTCGCTCTGCTAATCCTGTTACCAGTGGCTGCTGCCAGTGGCG
ATAAGTCGTGTCTTACCGGGTTGGACTCAAGACGATAGTTACCGGATAAGGCGCAGCGGTCGGGCTGAAC
GGGGGGTTCGTGCACACAGCCCAGCTTGGAGCGAACGACCTACACCGAACTGAGATACCTACAGCGTGAG
CTATGAGAAAGCGCCACGCTTCCCGAAGGGAGAAAGGCGGACAGGTATCCGGTAAGCGGCAGGGTCGGAA
CAGGAGAGCGCACGAGGGAGCTTCCAGGGGGAAACGCCTGGTATCTTTATAGTCCTGTCGGGTTTCGCCA
CCTCTGACTTGAGCGTCGATTTTTGTGATGCTCGTCAGGGGGGCGGAGCCTATGGAAAAACGCCAGCAAC
GCGGCCTTTTTACGGTTCCTGGCCTTTTGCTGGCCTTTTGCTCACATGTCGTACGACGCGTCCCGGGACC
GGTGGCATGGCCGCGCACAGGCCGGTGGAATGGGTCCAGGCCGTGGTCAGCCGCTTCGACGAGCAGCTTC
CAATAAAAACAGGACAGCAGAACACACATACCAAAGTCAGTACTGAGCACAACAAGGAATGTCTAATCAA
TATTTCCAAATACAAGTTTTCTTTGGTTATAAGCGGCCTCACTACTATTTTAAAGAATGTTAACAATATG
AGAATATTTGGAGAAGCTGCTGAAAAAAATTTATATCTCTCTCAGTTGATTATATTGGATACACTGGAAA
AATGTCTTGCTGGGCAACCAAAGGACACAATGAGATTAGATGAAACGATGCTGGTCAAACAGTTGCTGCC
AGAAATCTGCCATTTTCTTCACACCTGTCGTGAAGGAAACCAGCATGCAGCTGAACTTCGGAATTCTGCC
TCTGGGGTTTTATTTTCTCTCAGCTGCAACAACTTCAATGCAGTCTTTAGTCGCATTTCTACCAGGTTAC
AGGAATTAACTGTTTGTTCAGAAGACAATGTTGATGTTCATGATATAGAATTGTTACAGTATATCAATGT
GGATTGTGCAAAATTAAAACGACTCCTGAAGGAAACAGCATTTAAATTTAAAGCCCTAAAGAAGGTTGCG
CAGTTAGCAGTTATAAATAGCCTGGAAAAGGCATTTTGGAACTGGGTAGAAAATTATCCAGATGAATTTA
CAAAACTATACCAGATCCCACAGACTGATATGGCTGAATGTGCAGAAAAGCTATTTGACTTGGTGGATGG
TTTTGCTGAAAGCACCAAACGTAAAGCAGCAGTTTGGCCACTACAAATCATTCTCCTTATCTTGTGTCCA
GAAATAATCCAGGATATATCCAAAGACGTGGTTGATGAAAACAACATGAATAAGAAGTTATTTCTGGACA
GTCTACGAAAAGCTCTTGCTGGCCATGGAGGAAGTAGGCAGCTGACAGAAAGTGCTGCAATTGCCTGTGT
CAAACTGTGTAAAGCAAGTACTTACATCAATTGGGAAGATAACTCTGTCATTTTCCTACTTGTTCAGTCC
ATGGTGGTTGATCTTAAGAACCTGCTTTTTAATCCAAGTAAGCCATTCTCAAGAGGCAGTCAGCCTGCAG
ATGTGGATCTAATGATTGACTGCCTTGTTTCTTGCTTTCGTATAAGCCCTCACAACAACCAACACTTTAA
GATCTGCCTGGCTCAGAATTCACCTTCTACATTTCACTATGTGCTGGTAAATTCACTCCATCGAATCATC
ACCAATTCCGCATTGGATTGGTGGCCTAAGATTGATGCTGTGTATTGTCACTCGGTTGAACTTCGAAATA
TGTTTGGTGAAACACTTCATAAAGCAGTGCAAGGTTGTGGAGCACACCCAGCAATACGAATGGCACCGAG
TCTTACATTTAAAGAAAAAGTAACAAGCCTTAAATTTAAAGAAAAACCTACAGACCTGGAGACAAGAAGC
TATAAGTATCTTCTCTTGTCCATGGTGAAACTAATTCATGCAGATCCAAAGCTCTTGCTTTGTAATCCAA
GAAAACAGGGGCCCGAAACCCAAGGCAGTACAGCAGAATTAATTACAGGGCTCGTCCAACTGGTCCCTCA
GTCACACATGCCAGAGATTGCTCAGGAAGCAATGGAGGCTCTGCTGGTTCTTCATCAGTTAGATAGCATT
GATTTGTGGAATCCTGATGCTCCTGTAGAAACATTTTGGGAGATTAGCTCACAAATGCTTTTTTACATCT
GCAAGAAATTAACTAGTCATCAAATGCTTAGTAGCACAGAAATTCTCAAGTGGTTGCGGGAAATATTGAT
CTGCAGGAATAAATTTCTTCTTAAAAATAAGCAGGCAGATAGAAGTTCCTGTCACTTTCTCCTTTTTTAC
GGGGTAGGATGTGATATTCCTTCTAGTGGAAATACCAGTCAAATGTCCATGGATCATGAAGAATTACTAC
GTACTCCTGGAGCCTCTCTCCGGAAGGGAAAAGGGAACTCCTCTATGGATAGTGCAGCAGGATGCAGCGG
AACCCCCCCAATTTGCCGACAAGCCCAGACCAAACTAGAAGTGGCCCTGTACATGTTTCTGTGGAACCCT
GACACTGAAGCTGTTCTGGTTGCCATGTCCTGTTTCCGCCACCTCTGTGAGGAAGCAGATATCCGGTGTG
GGGTGGATGAAGTGTCAGTGCATAACCTCTTGCCCAACTATAACACATTCATGGAGTTTGCCTCTGTCAG
CAATATGATGTCAACAGGAAGAGCAGCACTTCAGAAAAGAGTGATGGCACTGCTGAGGCGCATTGAGCAT
CCCACTGCAGGAAACACTGAGGCTTGGGAAGATACACATGCAAAATGGGAACAAGCAACAAAGCTAATCC
TTAACTATCCAAAAGCCAAAATGGAAGATGGCCAGGCTGCTGAAAGCCTTCACAAGACCATTGTCAAGAG
GCGAATGTCCCATGTGAGTGGAGGAGGATCCATAGATTTGTCTGACACAGACTCCCTACAGGAATGGATC
AACATGACTGGCTTCCTTTGTGCCCTTGGGGGAGTGTGCCTCCAGCAGAGAAGCAATTCTGGCCTGGCAA
CCTATAGCCCACCCATGGGTCCAGTCAGTGAACGTAAGGGTTCTATGATTTCAGTGATGTCTTCAGAGGG
AAACGCAGATACACCTGTCAGCAAATTTATGGATCGGCTGTTGTCCTTAATGGTGTGTAACCATGAGAAA
GTGGGACTTCAAATACGGACCAATGTTAAGGATCTGGTGGGTCTAGAATTGAGTCCTGCTCTGTATCCAA
TGCTATTTAACAAATTGAAGAATACCATCAGCAAGTTTTTTGACTCCCAAGGACAGGTTTTATTGACTGA
TACCAATACTCAATTTGTAGAACAAACCATAGCTATAATGAAGAACTTGCTAGATAATCATACTGAAGGC
AGCTCTGAACATCTAGGGCAAGCTAGCATTGAAACAATGATGTTAAATCTGGTCAGGTATGTTCGTGTGC
TTGGGAATATGGTCCATGCAATTCAAATAAAAACGAAACTGTGTCAATTAGTTGAAGTAATGATGGCAAG
GAGAGATGACCTCTCATTTTGCCAAGAGATGAAATTTAGGAATAAGATGGTAGAATACCTGACAGACTGG
GTTATGGGAACATCAAACCAAGCAGCAGATGATGATGTAAAATGTCTTACAAGAGATTTGGACCAGGCAA
GCATGGAAGCAGTAGTTTCACTTCTAGCTGGTCTCCCTCTGCAGCCTGAAGAAGGAGATGGTGTGGAATT
GATGGAAGCCAAATCACAGTTATTTCTTAAATACTTCACATTATTTATGAACCTTTTGAATGACTGCAGT
GAAGTTGAAGATGAAAGTGCGCAAACAGGTGGCAGGAAACGTGGCATGTCTCGGAGGCTGGCATCACTGA
GGCACTGTACGGTCCTTGCAATGTCAAACTTACTCAATGCCAACGTAGACAGTGGTCTCATGCACTCCAT
AGGCTTAGGTTACCACAAGGATCTCCAGACAAGAGCTACATTTATGGAAGTTCTGACAAAAATCCTTCAA
CAAGGCACAGAATTTGACACACTTGCAGAAACAGTATTGGCTGATCGGTTTGAGAGATTGGTGGAACTGG
TCACAATGATGGGTGATCAAGGAGAACTCCCTATAGCGATGGCTCTGGCCAATGTGGTTCCTTGTTCTCA
GTGGGATGAACTAGCTCGAGTTCTGGTTACTCTGTTTGATTCTCGGCATTTACTCTACCAACTGCTCTGG
AACATGTTTTCTAAAGAAGTAGAATTGGCAGACTCCATGCAGACTCTCTTCCGAGGCAACAGCTTGGCCA
GTAAAATAATGACATTCTGTTTCAAGGTATATGGTGCTACCTATCTACAAAAACTCCTGGATCCTTTATT
ACGAATTGTGATCACATCCTCTGATTGGCAACATGTTAGCTTTGAAGTGGATCCTACCAGGTTAGAACCA
TCAGAGAGCCTTGAGGAAAACCAGCGGAACCTCCTTCAGATGACTGAAAAGTTCTTCCATGCCATCATCA
GTTCCTCCTCAGAATTCCCCCCTCAACTTCGAAGTGTGTGCCACTGTTTATACCAGGTGGTTAGCCAGCG
TTTCCCTCAGAACAGCATCGGTGCAGTAGGAAGTGCCATGTTCCTCAGATTTATCAATCCTGCCATTGTC
TCACCGTATGAAGCAGGGATTTTAGATAAAAAGCCACCACCTAGAATCGAAAGGGGCTTGAAGTTAATGT
CAAAGATACTTCAGAGTATTGCCAATCATGTTCTCTTCACAAAAGAAGAACATATGCGGCCTTTCAATGA
TTTTGTGAAAAGCAACTTTGATGCAGCACGCAGGTTTTTCCTTGATATAGCATCTGATTGTCCTACAAGT
GATGCAGTAAATCATAGTCTTTCCTTCATAAGTGACGGCAATGTGCTTGCTTTACATCGTCTACTCTGGA
ACAATCAGGAGAAAATTGGGCAGTATCTTTCCAGCAACAGGGATCATAAAGCTGTTGGAAGACGACCTTT
TGATAAGATGGCAACACTTCTTGCATACCTGGGTCCTCCAGAGCACAAACCTGTGGCAGATACACACTGG
TCCAGCCTTAACCTTACCAGTTCAAAGTTTGAGGAATTTATGACTAGGCATCAGGTACATGAAAAAGAAG
AATTCAAGGCTTTGAAAACGTTAAGTATTTTCTACCAAGCTGGGACTTCCAAAGCTGGGAATCCTATTTT
TTATTATGTTGCACGGAGGTAAGAAATACTATGTTTTGGGTCTCTTAACAGAATTTTTTAAATTATAGCA
AATATAGAGAGATGGCAACTAGATTAGTGGCATCTGTATATTTATTTTAAACACTGCTAATAATCTTTGT
CTTTTTTGTCATTTTCCTTAGGTTCAAAACTGGTCAAATCAATGGTGATTTGCTGATATACCATGTCTTA
CTGACTTTAAAGCCATATTATGCAAAGCCATATGAAATTGTAGTGGACCTTACCCATACCGGGCCTAGCA
ATCGCTTTAAAACAGACTTTCTCTCTAAGTGGTTTGTTGTTTTTCCTGGCTTTGCTTACGACAACGTCTC
CGCAGTCTATATCTATAACTGTAACTCCTGGGTCAGGGAGTACACCAAGTATCATGAGCGGCTGCTGACT
GGCCTCAAAGGTAGCAAAAGGCTTGTTTTCATAGACTGTCCTGGGAAACTGGCTGAGCACATAGAGCATG
AACAACAGAAACTACCTGCTGCCACCTTGGCTTTAGAAGAGGACCTGAAGGTATTCCACAATGCTCTCAA
GCTAGCTCACAAAGACACCAAAGTTTCTATTAAAGTTGGTTCTACTGCTGTCCAAGTAACTTCAGCAGAG
CGAACAAAAGTCCTAGGGCAATCAGTCTTTCTAAATGACATTTATTATGCTTCGGAAATTGAAGAAATCT
GCCTAGTAGATGAGAACCAGTTCACCTTAACCATTGCAAACCAGGGCACGCCGCTCACCTTCATGCACCA
GGAGTGTGAAGCCATTGTCCAGTCTATCATTCATATCCGGACCCGCTGGGAACTGTCACAGCCCGACTCT
ATCCCCCAACACACCAAGATTCGGCCAAAAGATGTCCCTGGGACACTGCTCAATATCGCATTACTTAATT
TAGGCAGTTCTGACCCGAGTTTACGGTCAGCTGCCTATAATCTTCTGTGTGCCTTAACTTGTACCTTTAA
TTTAAAAATCGAGGGCCAGTTACTAGAGACATCAGGTTTATGTATCCCTGCCAACAACACCCTCTTTATT
GTCTCTATTAGTAAGACACTGGCAGCCAATGAGCCACACCTCACGTTAGAATTTTTGGAAGAGTGTATTT
CTGGATTTAGCAAATCTAGTATTGAATTGAAACACCTTTGTTTGGAATACATGACTCCATGGCTGTCAAA
TCTAGTTCGTTTTTGCAAGCATAATGATGATGCCAAACGACAAAGAGTTACTGCTATTCTTGACAAGCTG
ATAACAATGACCATCAATGAAAAACAGATGTACCCATCTATTCAAGCAAAAATATGGGGAAGCCTTGGGC
AGATTACAGATCTGCTTGATGTTGTACTAGACAGTTTCATCAAAACCAGTGCAACAGGTGGCTTGGGATC
AATAAAAGCTGAGGTGATGGCAGATACTGCTGTAGCTTTGGCTTCTGGAAATGTGAAATTGGTTTCAAGC
AAGGTTATTGGAAGGATGTGCAAAATAATTGACAAGACATGCTTATCTCCAACTCCTACTTTAGAACAAC
ATCTTATGTGGGATGATATTGCTATTTTAGCACGCTACATGCTGATGCTGTCCTTCAACAATTCCCTTGA
TGTGGCAGCTCATCTTCCCTACCTCTTCCACGTTGTTACTTTCTTAGTAGCCACAGGTCCGCTCTCCCTT
AGAGCTTCCACACATGGACTGGTCATTAATATCATTCACTCTCTGTGTACTTGTTCACAGCTTCATTTTA
GTGAAGAGACCAAGCAAGTTTTGAGACTCAGTCTGACAGAGTTCTCATTACCCAAATTTTACTTGCTGTT
TGGCATTAGCAAAGTCAAGTCAGCTGCTGTCATTGCCTTCCGTTCCAGTTACCGGGACAGGTCATTCTCT
CCTGGCTCCTATGAGAGAGAGACTTTTGCTTTGACATCCTTGGAAACAGTCACAGAAGCTTTGTTGGAGA
TCATGGAGGCATGCATGAGAGATATTCCAACGTGCAAGTGGCTGGACCAGTGGACAGAACTAGCTCAAAG
ATTTGCATTCCAATATAATCCATCCCTGCAACCAAGAGCTCTTGTTGTCTTTGGGTGTATTAGCAAACGA
GTGTCTCATGGGCAGATAAAGCAGATAATCCGTATTCTTAGCAAGGCACTTGAGAGTTGCTTAAAAGGAC
CTGACACTTACAACAGTCAAGTTCTGATAGAAGCTACAGTAATAGCACTAACCAAATTACAGCCACTTCT
TAATAAGGACTCGCCTCTGCACAAAGCCCTCTTTTGGGTAGCTGTGGCTGTGCTGCAGCTTGATGAGGTC
AACTTGTATTCAGCAGGTACCGCACTTCTTGAACAAAACCTGCATACTTTAGATAGTCTCCGTATATTCA
ATGACAAGAGTCCAGAGGAAGTATTTATGGCAATCCGGAATCCTCTGGAGTGGCACTGCAAGCAAATGGA
TCATTTTGTTGGACTCAATTTCAACTCTAACTTTAACTTTGCATTGGTTGGACACCTTTTAAAAGGGTAC
AGGCATCCTTCACCTGCTATTGTTGCAAGAACAGTCAGAATTTTACATACACTACTAACTCTGGTTAACA
AACACAGAAATTGTGACAAATTTGAAGTGAATACACAGAGCGTGGCCTACTTAGCAGCTTTACTTACAGT
GTCTGAAGAAGTTCGAAGTCGCTGCAGCCTAAAACATAGAAAGTCACTTCTTCTTACTGATATTTCAATG
GAAAATGTTCCTATGGATACATATCCCATTCATCATGGTGACCCTTCCTATAGGACACTAAAGGAGACTC
AGCCATGGTCCTCTCCCAAAGGTTCTGAAGGATACCTTGCAGCCACCTATCCAACTGTCGGCCAGACCAG
TCCCCGAGCCAGGAAATCCATGAGCCTGGACATGGGGCAACCTTCTCAGGCCAACACTAAGAAGTTGCTT
GGAACAAGGAAAAGTTTTGATCACTTGATATCAGACACAAAGGCTCCTAAAAGGCAAGAAATGGAATCAG
GGATCACAACACCCCCCAAAATGAGGAGAGTAGCAGAAACTGATTATGAAATGGAAACTCAGAGGATTTC
CTCATCACAACAGCACCCACATTTACGTAAAGTTTCAGTGTCTGAATCAAATGTTCTCTTGGATGAAGAA
GTACTTACTGATCCGAAGATCCAGGCGCTGCTTCTTACTGTTCTAGCTACACTGGTAAAATATACCACAG
ATGAGTTTGATCAACGAATTCTTTATGAATACTTAGCAGAGGCCAGTGTTGTGTTTCCCAAAGTCTTTCC
TGTTGTGCATAATTTGTTGGACTCTAAGATCAACACCCTGTTATCATTGTGCCAAGATCCAAATTTGTTA
AATCCAATCCATGGAATTGTGCAGAGTGTGGTGTACCATGAAGAATCCCCACCACAATACCAAACATCTT
ACCTGCAAAGTTTTGGTTTTAATGGCTTGTGGCGGTTTGCAGGACCGTTTTCAAAGCAAACACAAATTCC
AGACTATGCTGAGCTTATTGTTAAGTTTCTTGATGCCTTGATTGACACGTACCTGCCTGGAATTGATGAA
GAAACCAGTGAAGAATCCCTCCTGACTCCCACATCTCCTTACCCTCCTGCACTGCAGAGCCAGCTTAGTA
TCACTGCCAACCTTAACCTTTCTAATTCCATGACCTCACTTGCAACTTCCCAGCATTCCCCAGGAATCGA
CAAGGAGAACGTTGAACTCTCCCCTACCACTGGCCACTGTAACAGTGGACGAACTCGCCACGGATCCGCA
AGCCAAGTGCAGAAGCAAAGAAGCGCAGGATCATTTAAGAGAAATAGCATTAAGAAGATCGTGTAGCGGC
CGCATCGTGACTGACTGACGATCTGCCTCGCGCGTTTCGGTGATGACGGTGAAAACCTCTGACACATGCA
GCTCCCGGAGACGGTCACAGCTTGTCTGTAAGCGGATGCCGGGAGCAGACAAGCCCGTCAGGGCGCGTCA
GCGGGTGTTGGCGGGTGTCGGGGCGCAGCCATGACCCAGTCACGTAGCGATAGCGGAGTGTATAATTCTT
GAAGACGAAAGGGCCTCGTGATACGCCTATTTTTATAGGTTAATGTCATGATAATAATGGTTTCTTAGAC
GTCAGGTGGCACTTTTCGGGGAAATGTGCGCGGAACCCCTATTTGTTTATTTTTCTAAATACATTCAAAT
ATGTATCCGCTCATGAGACAATAACCCTGATAAATGCTTCAATAATATTGAAAAAGGAAGAGTATGAGTA
TTCAACATTTCCGTGTCGCCCTTATTCCCTTTTTTGCGGCATTTTGCCTTCCTGTTTTTGCTCACCCAGA
AACGCTGGTGAAAGTAAAAGATGCTGAAGATCAGTTGGGTGCACGAGTGGGTTACATCGAACTGGATCTC
AACAGCGGTAAGATCCTTGAGAGTTTTCGCCCCGAAGAACGTTTTCCAATGATGAGCACTTTTAAAGTTC
TGCTATGTGGCGCGGTATTATCCCGTGTTGACGCCGGGCAAGAGCAACTCGGTCGCCGCATACACTATTC
TCAGAATGACTTGGTTGAGTACTCACCAGTCACAGAAAAGCATCTTACGGATGGCATGACAGTAAGAGAA
TTATGCAGTGCTGCCATAACCATGAGTGATAACACTGCGGCCAACTTACTTCTGACAACGATCGGAGGAC
CGAAGGAGCTAACCGCTTTTTTGCACAACATGGGGGATCATGTAACTCGCCTTGATCGTTGGGAACCGGA
GCTGAATGAAGCCATACCAAACGACGAGCGTGACACCACGATGCCTGCAGCAATGGCAACAACGTTGCGC
AAACTATTAACTGGCGAACTACTTACTCTAGCTTCCCGGCAACAATTAATAGACTGGATGGAGGCGGATA
AAGTTGCAGGACCACTTCTGCGCTCGGCCCTTCCGGCTGGCTGGTTTATTGCTGATAAATCTGGAGCCGG
TGAGCGTGGGTCTCGCGGTATCATTGCAGCACTGGGGCCAGATGGTAAGCCCTCCCGTATCGTAGTTATC
TACACGACGGGGAGTCAGGCAACTATGGATGAACGAAATAGACAGATCGCTGAGATAGGTGCCTCACTGA
TTAAGCATTGGTAACTGTCAGACCAAGTTTACTCATATATACTTTAGATTGATTTAAAACTTCATTTTTA
ATTTAAAAGGATCTAGGTGAAGATCCTTTTTGATAATCTCATGACCAAAATCCCTTAACGTGAGTTTTCG
TTCCACTGAGCGTCAGACCCCGTAGAAAAGATCAAAGGATCTTCTTGAGATCCTTTTTTTCTGCGCGTAA
TCTGCTGCTTGCAAA
